>Addgene plasmid #236165 | JPZF4 CMV-TO-SCN1A-383-NZF | addgene full sequence | sequence record 468463 | Addgene NGS Result
GTTGACATTGATTATTGACTAGTTATTAATAGTAATCAATTACGGGGTCATTAGTTCATAGCCCATATAT
GGAGTTCCGCGTTACATAACTTACGGTAAATGGCCCGCCTGGCTGACCGCCCAACGACCCCCGCCCATTG
ACGTCAATAATGACGTATGTTCCCATAGTAACGCCAATAGGGACTTTCCATTGACGTCAATGGGTGGAGT
ATTTACGGTAAACTGCCCACTTGGCAGTACATCAAGTGTATCATATGCCAAGTACGCCCCCTATTGACGT
CAATGACGGTAAATGGCCCGCCTGGCATTATGCCCAGTACATGACCTTATGGGACTTTCCTACTTGGCAG
TACATCTACGTATTAGTCATCGCTATTACCATGGTGATGCGGTTTTGGCAGTACATCAATGGGCGTGGAT
AGCGGTTTGACTCACGGGGATTTCCAAGTCTCCACCCCATTGACGTCAATGGGAGTTTGTTTTGGCACCA
AAATCAACGGGACTTTCCAAAATGTCGTAACAACTCCGCCCCATTGACGCAAATGGGCGGTAGGCGTGTA
CGGTGGGAGGTCTATATAAGCAGAGCTCTCCCTATCAGTGATAGAGATCTCCCTATCAGTGATAGAGATC
GTCGACGAGCTCGTTTAGTGAACCGTCAGATCGCCTGGAGACGCCATCCACGCTGTTTTGACCTCCATAG
AAGACACCGGGACCGATCCAGCCTCCGGACTCTAGCGTTTAAACTTAAGCTTCGCCACCATGTATAAATG
CAACTATTGCGGAAGGAGTTATAAGCAGCAATCTACTCTGGAGGAGCACAAGGAGCGGTGCCATACAGGC
GAGCGTCCTTTCGAGTGTGCAGTCTGTGGGGAAAGCTTCGTGAATCCCGCAGAGCTCGCAGACCATGTAA
CCGTGCATACAGGCGAACGGCCACAGGAGTGTGTCGAATGCGGTAAGAGCTTCTCAAGGAGTTGTAATTT
ACTGAGACACCTGTTAGTACATACCGGCGAGCGACCCCACGGGTGTCACCTCTGCGGGAAGGCTTTTACT
CACTGCTCAGACCTGAGGAAGCACGAGCGGACTCACACCGGAGAGCGCCCATATTCATGTGGGATTTGCG
GAAAGTCCTTCTCAGATTCATCAGCTAAGCGCCGTCATTGCATACTGCACACCGGGGAACGCCCCTTCGT
CTGTGGTGTGTGCAAAATGGGCTTCAGCCTCCTTACCAGCCTGGCACAACATCACTCTTCACACACTGGC
GAGAGACCTTACGCATGCCACCTGTGCAGGAAGGCTTTTACCCAGTGCTCCCACCTGAGAAGACACGAGA
AGACTCACACTGGAGAGCGCCCATATAAGTGCGGGGAATGTGGGAAAGGTTTCAGCCAAAGCTCCAACCT
CCACATCCACCGATGTATTCACGCTGCTGCAGGCGGAAGCGGAGGCTCTGGCGGATCTGAGGGCCAGAGC
GACGAGAGAGCCCTGCTGGACCAGCTGCACACCCTGCTGAGCAACACCGACGCCACCGGCCTGGAGGAGA
TCGACAGAGCCCTGGGCATCCCCGAGCTGGTGAACCAGGGCCAGGCCCTGGAGCCCAAGCAGGACGGAGG
CTGGGGATCTATGGCCGAGGAATTCGTGACCCTGAAGGACGTGGGCATGGACTTCACCCTGGGCGACTGG
GAGCAGCTGGGCCTGGAGCAGGGCGACACCTTCTGGGACACCGCCCTGGACAACTGCCAGGACCTGTTCC
TGCTGGACCCCCCCGGCGGAGGAGACGGCCTTGGTTTGGGACACGAGAAGTTCCCCAGCGACCTGGACCT
GGACATGTTCAACGGCAGCCTGGAGTGCGACATGGAGAGCATCATCAGAAGCGAGCTGATGGACGCCGAC
GGCCTGGACTTCAACTTCGACAGCTAGGCCGCTCGAGGAGGGCCCGAACAAAAACTCATCTCAGAAGAGG
ATCTGAATAGCGCCGTCGACCATCATCATAATCATCATTGAGTTTAAACCCGCTGATCAGCCTCGACTGT
GCCTTCTAGTTGCCAGCCATCTGTTGTTTGCCCCTCCCCCGTGCCTTCCTTGACCCTGGAAGGTGCCACT
CCCACTGTCCTTTCCTAATAAAATGAGGAAATTGCATCGCATTGTCTGAGTAGGTGTCATTCTATTCTGG
GGGGTGGGGTGGGGCAGGACAGCAAGGGGGAGGATTGGGAAGACAATAGCAGGCATGCTGGGGATGCGGT
GGGCTCTATGGAGATCTATCGATGTTCTGGGGATGCGGTGGGCTCTATGGCTTCTGAGGCGGAAAGAACC
AGCTGGGGCTCTAGGGGGTATCCCC
[124 nt withheld, positions 2336-2459]
C
[91 nt withheld, positions 2461-2551]
AGGGTGATGGTTCACGTACCTAGAAGTTCCTATTCCGAAGTTCCTATTCTCTAGAAAGTATAGGAACTTC
CTTGGCCAAAAAGCCTGAACTCACCGCGACGTCTGTCGAGAAGTTTCTGATCGAAAAGTTCGACAGCGTC
TCCGACCTGATGCAGCTCTCGGAGGGCGAAGAATCTCGTGCTTTCAGCTTCGATGTAGGAGGGCGTGGAT
ATGTCCTGCGGGTAAATAGCTGCGCCGATGGTTTCTACAAAGATCGTTATGTTTATCGGCACTTTGCATC
GGCCGCGCTCCCGATTCCGGAAGTGCTTGACATTGGGGAATTCAGCGAGAGCCTGACCTATTGCATCTCC
CGCCGTGCACAGGGTGTCACGTTGCAAGACCTGCCTGAAACCGAACTGCCCGCTGTTCTGCAGCCGGTCG
CGGAGGCCATGGATGCGATCGCTGCGGCCGATCTTAGCCAGACGAGCGGGTTCGGCCCATTCGGACCGCA
AGGAATCGGTCAATACACTACATGGCGTGATTTCATATGCGCGATTGCTGATCCCCATGTGTATCACTGG
CAAACTGTGATGGACGACACCGTCAGTGCGTCCGTCGCGCAGGCTCTCGATGAGCTGATGCTTTGGGCCG
AGGACTGCCCCGAAGTCCGGCACCTCGTGCACGCGGATTTCGGCTCCAACAATGTCCTGACGGACAATGG
CCGCATAACAGCGGTCATTGACTGGAGCGAGGCGATGTTCGGGGATTCCCAATACGAGGTCGCCAACATC
TTCTTCTGGAGGCCGTGGTTGGCTTGTATGGAGCAGCAGACGCGCTACTTCGAGCGGAGGCATCCGGAGC
TTGCAGGATCGCCGCGGCTCCGGGCGTATATGCTCCGCATTGGTCTTGACCAACTCTATCAGAGCTTGGT
TGACGGCAATTTCGATGATGCAGCTTGGGCGCAGGGTCGATGCGACGCAATCGTCCGATCCGGAGCCGGG
ACTGTCGGGCGTACACAAATCGCCCGCAGAAGCGCGGCCGTCTGGACCGATGGCTGTGTAGAAGTACTCG
CCGATAGTGGAAACCGACGCCCCAGCACTCGTCCGAGGGCAAAGGAATAGCACGTACTACGAGATTTCGA
TTCCACCGCCGCCTTCTATGAAAGGTTGGGCTTCGGAATCGTTTTCCGGGACGCCGGCTGGATGATCCTC
CAGCGCGGGGATCTCATGCTGGAGTTCTTCGCCCACCCCAACTTGTTTATTGCAGCTTATAATGGTTACA
AATAAAGCAATAGCATCACAAATTTCACAAATAAAGCATTTTTTTCACTGCATTCTAGTTGTGGTTTGTC
CAAACTCATCAATGTATCTTATCATGTCTGTATACCGTCGACCTCTAGCTAGAGCTTGGCGTAATCATGG
TCATAGCTGTTTCCTGTGTGAAATTGTTATCCGCTCACAATTCCACACAACATACGAGCCGGAAGCATAA
AGTGTAAAGCCTGGGGTGCCTAATGAGTGAGCTAACTCACATTAATTGCGTTGCGCTCACTGCCCGCTTT
CCAGTCGGGAAACCTGTCGTGCCAGCTGCATTAATGAATCGGCCAACGCGCGGGGAGAGGCGGTTTGCGT
ATTGGGCGCTCTTCCGCTTCCTCGCTCACTGACTCGCTGCGCTCGGTCGTTCGGCTGCGGCGAGCGGTAT
CAGCTCACTCAAAGGCGGTAATACGGTTATCCACAGAATCAGGGGATAACGCAGGAAAGAACATGTGAGC
AAAAGGCCAGCAAAAGGCCAGGAACCGTAAAAAGGCCGCGTTGCTGGCGTTTTTCCATAGGCTCCGCCCC
CCTGACGAGCATCACAAAAATCGACGCTCAAGTCAGAGGTGGCGAAACCCGACAGGACTATAAAGATACC
AGGCGTTTCCCCCTGGAAGCTCCCTCGTGCGCTCTCCTGTTCCGACCCTGCCGCTTACCGGATACCTGTC
CGCCTTTCTCCCTTCGGGAAGCGTGGCGCTTTCTCATAGCTCACGCTGTAGGTATCTCAGTTCGGTGTAG
GTCGTTCGCTCCAAGCTGGGCTGTGTGCACGAACCCCCCGTTCAGCCCGACCGCTGCGCCTTATCCGGTA
ACTATCGTCTTGAGTCCAACCCGGTAAGACACGACTTATCGCCACTGGCAGCAGCCACTGGTAACAGGAT
TAGCAGAGCGAGGTATGTAGGCGGTGCTACAGAGTTCTTGAAGTGGTGGCCTAACTACGGCTACACTAGA
AGAACAGTATTTGGTATCTGCGCTCTGCTGAAGCCAGTTACCTTCGGAAAAAGAGTTGGTAGCTCTTGAT
CCGGCAAACAAACCACCGCTGGTAGCGGTGGTTTTTTTGTTTGCAAGCAGCAGATTACGCGCAGAAAAAA
AGGATCTCAAGAAGATCCTTTGATCTTTTCTACGGGGTCTGACGCTCAGTGGAACGAAAACTCACGTTAA
GGGATTTTGGTCATGAGATTATCAAAAAGGATCTTCACCTAGATCCTTTTAAATTAAAAATGAAGTTTTA
AATCAATCTAAAGTATATATGAGTAAACTTGGTCTGACAGTTACCAATGCTTAATCAGTGAGGCACCTAT
CTCAGCGATCTGTCTATTTCGTTCATCCATAGTTGCCTGACTCCCCGTCGTGTAGATAACTACGATACGG
GAGGGCTTACCATCTGGCCCCAGTGCTGCAATGATACCGCGAGACCCACGCTCACCGGCTCCAGATTTAT
CAGCAATAAACCAGCCAGCCGGAAGGGCCGAGCGCAGAAGTGGTCCTGCAACTTTATCCGCCTCCATCCA
GTCTATTAATTGTTGCCGGGAAGCTAGAGTAAGTAGTTCGCCAGTTAATAGTTTGCGCAACGTTGTTGCC
ATTGCTACAGGCATCGTGGTGTCACGCTCGTCGTTTGGTATGGCTTCATTCAGCTCCGGTTCCCAACGAT
CAAGGCGAGTTACATGATCCCCCATGTTGTGCAAAAAAGCGGTTAGCTCCTTCGGTCCTCCGATCGTTGT
CAGAAGTAAGTTGGCCGCAGTGTTATCACTCATGGTTATGGCAGCACTGCATAATTCTCTTACTGTCATG
CCATCCGTAAGATGCTTTTCTGTGACTGGTGAGTACTCAACCAAGTCATTCTGAGAATAGTGTATGCGGC
GACCGAGTTGCTCTTGCCCGGCGTCAATACGGGATAATACCGCGCCACATAGCAGAACTTTAAAAGTGCT
CATCATTGGAAAACGTTCTTCGGGGCGAAAACTCTCAAGGATCTTACCGCTGTTGAGATCCAGTTCGATG
TAACCCACTCGTGCACCCAACTGATCTTCAGCATCTTTTACTTTCACCAGCGTTTCTGGGTGAGCAAAAA
CAGGAAGGCAAAATGCCGCAAAAAAGGGAATAAGGGCGACACGGAAATGTTGAATACTCATACTCTTCCT
TTTTCAATATTATTGAAGCATTTATCAGGGTTATTGTCTCATGAGCGGATACATATTTGAATGTATTTAG
AAAAATAAACAAATAGGGGTTCCGCGCACATTTCCCCGAAAAGTGCCACCTGACGTCGACGGATCGGGAG
ATCTCCCGATCCCCTATGGTGCACTCTCAGTACAATCTGCTCTGATGCCGCATAGTTAAGCCAGTATCTG
CTCCCTGCTTGTGTGTTGGAGGTCGCTGAGTAGTGCGCGAGCAAAATTTAAGCTACAACAAGGCAAGGCT
TGACCGACAATTGCATGAAGAATCTGCTTAGGGTTAGGCGTTTTGCGCTGCTTCGTACGGGCCAGATATA
CGC
Features (pLannotate 1.2.2; 25 found; start..end, strand, type, name):
      4..383     +  enhancer       CMV enhancer: human cytomegalovirus immediate early enhancer
    384..587     +  promoter       CMV promoter: human cytomegalovirus (CMV) immediate early promoter
    589..608     +  promoter       PLtetO-1 promoter (fragment): modified phage lambda PL promoter with tet operator sites (Lutz and Bujard, 1997)
    610..629     +  promoter       PLtetO-1 promoter (fragment): modified phage lambda PL promoter with tet operator sites (Lutz and Bujard, 1997)
    637..670     +  promoter       TRE3GV promoter (fragment): 3rd-generation Tet-responsive promoter that can be activated by binding of Tet-On® 3G, optimized for retroviral and lentiviral vectors
    781..834     +  CDS            IKZF4 (fragment): IKZF4_HUMAN - Also known as KIAA1782, ZNFN1A4. Experimental evidence at protein level: Swiss-Prot protein existence level 1. DNA-binding protein that binds to the 5'GGGAATRCC-3' Ikaros- binding sequence. Transcriptional repressor. Interacts with SPI1 and MITF to repress transcription of the CTSK and ACP5 promoters via recruitment of corepressors SIN3A and CTBP2. May be involved in the development of central and peripheral nervous systems. Essential for the inhibitory function of regulatory T-cells (Treg). Mediates FOXP3- mediated gene silencing in regulatory T-cells (Treg) via recruitment of c
   1459..1605    +  CDS            NCOA3 (fragment): NCOA3_HUMAN - Also known as AIB1, BHLHE42, RAC3, TRAM1. Experimental evidence at protein level: Swiss-Prot protein existence level 1. Nuclear receptor coactivator that directly binds nuclear receptors and stimulates the transcriptional activities in a hormone- dependent fashion. Plays a central role in creating a multisubunit coactivator complex, which probably acts via remodeling of chromatin. Involved in the coactivation of different nuclear receptors, such as for steroids (GR and ER), retinoids (RARs and RXRs), thyroid hormone (TRs), vitamin D3 (VDR) and prostanoids (PPARs). Displays histon
   1621..1764    +  CDS            ZNF473 (fragment): ZN473_HUMAN - Also known as KIAA1141, ZFP100. Experimental evidence at protein level: Swiss-Prot protein existence level 1. Involved in histone 3'-end pre-mRNA processing by associating with U7 snRNP and interacting with SLBP/pre-mRNA complex. Increases histone 3'-end pre-mRNA processing but has no effect on U7 snRNP levels, when overexpressed. Required for cell cycle progression from G1 to S phases. From Homo sapiens (Human).
   1780..1914    +  CDS            FOXO6 (fragment): FOXO6_HUMAN - Experimental evidence at protein level: Swiss-Prot protein existence level 1. Transcriptional activator. From Homo sapiens (Human).
   2027..2251    +  polyA_signal   bGH poly(A) signal: bovine growth hormone polyadenylation signal
   2267..2290    +  polyA_signal   bGH poly(A) signal (fragment): bovine growth hormone polyadenylation signal
   2294..2315    +  promoter       SV40 promoter (fragment): SV40 enhancer and early promoter
   2336..2569    +  rep_origin     f1 ori (fragment) (sequence partly withheld): f1 bacteriophage origin of replication; arrow indicates direction of (+) strand synthesis
   2574..2621    +  protein_bind   FRT: FLP-mediated recombination occurs in the 8-bp core sequence TCTAGAAA (Turan and Bode, 2011). FLP recombinase from the Saccharomyces cerevisiae 2μ plasmid
   2629..3651    +  CDS            HygR: aminoglycoside phosphotransferase from E. coli; aph(4)-Ia; confers resistance to hygromycin
   3661..3786    +  CDS            ble (fragment): BLE_KLEPN - Experimental evidence at protein level: Swiss-Prot protein existence level 1. Binding protein with a strong affinity to the bleomycin family of antibiotics. Binds to CL990; an antimitotic-antibiotic compound. From Klebsiella pneumoniae.
   3781..3902    +  polyA_signal   SV40 poly(A) signal: SV40 polyadenylation signal
   3975..3991    -  protein_bind   lac operator: The lac repressor binds to the lac operator to inhibit transcription in E. coli. This inhibition can be relieved by adding lactose or isopropyl-β-D-thiogalactopyranoside (IPTG). lac repressor encoded by lacI
   3999..4029    -  promoter       lac promoter: promoter for the E. coli lac operon
   4044..4065    -  protein_bind   CAP binding site: CAP binding activates transcription in the presence of cAMP. E. coli catabolite activator protein
   4078..4170    -  CDS            lacI (fragment): lac repressor; lacI; The lac repressor binds to the lac operator to inhibit transcription in E. coli. This inhibition can be relieved by adding lactose or isopropyl-β-D-thiogalactopyranoside (IPTG).
   4353..4941    -  rep_origin     ori: high-copy-number ColE1/pMB1/pBR322/pUC origin of replication
   5112..5972    -  CDS            AmpR: β-lactamase; bla; confers resistance to ampicillin, carbenicillin, and related antibiotics
   5973..6077    -  promoter       AmpR promoter: bla
   6136..6188    -  misc_feature   bom (fragment): basis of mobility region from pBR322
