[The description below was written by a language model from this plasmid's Addgene catalogue record and pLannotate feature annotations shown in this document.]
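Description:
JPZF4 CMV-TO-SCN1A-383-NZF is a 6.3 kb mammalian expression plasmid built on a Flp-In-type backbone and designed to express a synthetic zinc finger transcriptional activator. It is propagated in E. coli through a high-copy ColE1/pUC origin with ampicillin resistance (AmpR). The expression cassette is driven by the human CMV enhancer and immediate early promoter, followed by two tet operator sites (the "TO" arrangement). In cells that express the Tet repressor, transcription is held off until tetracycline or doxycycline is supplied, while in cells lacking TetR the promoter is expected to behave constitutively. A bGH polyadenylation signal terminates the transcript.

The open reading frame encodes the SCN1A-383 zinc finger array joined by a GS linker to the NZF activation domain. The annotation tool detects a short zinc-finger-like match near the start of the coding region. It then finds three consecutive human-derived fragments from NCOA3, ZNF473 and a FOXO family member (called as FOXO6), which appear to make up the tripartite NZF activator. The name suggests the array targets the SCN1A locus, though the record does not state the binding site.

Downstream lies an FRT site directly preceding a hygromycin resistance gene with an SV40 poly(A) and no annotated promoter of its own. This is the usual Flp-In design, in which FLP-mediated integration at a genomic FRT landing pad activates the marker. The catalogue entry lists puromycin as the selectable marker, but the sequence annotation shows HygR and no puromycin gene, so the two sources disagree. The plasmid comes from work on machine-guided protein engineering that balances deimmunization with therapeutic function.
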