Addgene plasmid #236165: JPZF4 CMV-TO-SCN1A-383-NZF
Purpose: Plasmid encoding the SCN1A-383 zinc finger array attached by a GS linker to the NZF transcriptional activation domain, under control of CMV promoter with two TetR binding sites
Depositing lab: Xiaojing Gao. Depositing organization: Stanford University. Publication: Machine-guided dual-objective protein engineering for deimmunization and therapeutic functions. Wolfsberg E, Paul JS, Tycko J, Chen B, Bassik MC, Bintu L, Alizadeh AA, Gao XJ. Cell Syst. 2025 Jul 16;16(7):101299. doi: 10.1016/j.cels.2025.101299. Epub 2025 Jun 3. PubMed 40466641.
Backbone
  Vector backbone: FLP-IN
  Vector type: Mammalian Expression
  Selectable markers: Puromycin
Growth in bacteria
  Bacterial resistance: Ampicillin, 100 μg/mL
  Growth temperature: 37°C
  Growth strain: DH5alpha
  Copy number: High Copy
Gene/Insert
  Gene/Insert name: SCN1A-383-NZF
  Species: Synthetic
  Promoter: CMV promoter with two TetR binding sites
  Cloning method: Gibson Cloning
Terms and licenses: Academic/Nonprofit Terms; Industry Terms: Not Available to Industry
Depositor comments: See https://benchling.com/s/seq-PuwRPwxuBvi24V83untB?m=slm-ubjA7JSNuzrqJGDgcE1Kfor annotated sequence. Please visit https://doi.org/10.1101/2025.02.24.639918 for bioRxiv preprint.
How to cite: JPZF4 CMV-TO-SCN1A-383-NZF was a gift from Xiaojing Gao (Addgene plasmid # 236165 ; http://n2t.net/addgene:236165 ; RRID:Addgene_236165)
